>Addgene plasmid #91451 | pHH0103_TNK1-1/1-SV3/3 | addgene full sequence | sequence record 192331 | Addgene NGS Result
ATAGGCGTATCACGAGGCCCTTTCGTCTTCAAGAATTCCCGACACCATCGAATGGTGCAAAACCTTTCGC
GGTATGGCATGATAGCGCCCGGAAGAGAGTCAATTCAGGGTGGTGAATGTGAAACCAGTAACGTTATACG
ATGTCGCAGAGTATGCCGGTGTCTCTTATCAGACCGTTTCCCGCGTGGTGAACCAGGCCAGCCACGTTTC
TGCGAAAACGCGGGAAAAAGTGGAAGCGGCGATGGCGGAGCTGAATTACATTCCCAACCGCGTGGCACAA
CAACTGGCGGGCAAACAGTCGTTGCTGATTGGCGTTGCCACCTCCAGTCTGGCCCTGCACGCGCCGTCGC
AAATTGTCGCGGCGATTAAATCTCGCGCCGATCAACTGGGTGCCAGCGTGGTGGTGTCGATGGTAGAACG
AAGCGGCGTCGAAGCCTGTAAAGCGGCGGTGCACAATCTTCTCGCGCAACGCGTCAGTGGGCTGATCATT
AACTATCCGCTGGATGACCAGGATGCCATTGCTGTGGAAGCTGCCTGCACTAATGTTCCGGCGTTATTTC
TTGATGTCTCTGACCAGACACCCATCAACAGTATTATTTTCTCCCATGAAGACGGTACGCGACTGGGCGT
GGAGCATCTGGTCGCATTGGGTCACCAGCAAATCGCGCTGTTAGCGGGCCCATTAAGTTCTGTCTCGGCG
CGTCTGCGTCTGGCTGGCTGGCATAAATATCTCACTCGCAATCAAATTCAGCCGATAGCGGAACGGGAAG
GCGACTGGAGTGCCATGTCCGGTTTTCAACAAACCATGCAAATGCTGAATGAGGGCATCGTTCCCACTGC
GATGCTGGTTGCCAACGATCAGATGGCGCTGGGCGCAATGCGCGCCATTACCGAGTCCGGGCTGCGCGTT
GGTGCGGATATCTCGGTAGTGGGATACGACGATACCGAAGACAGCTCATGTTATATCCCGCCGTTAACCA
CCATCAAACAGGATTTTCGCCTGCTGGGGCAAACCAGCGTGGACCGCTTGCTGCAACTCTCTCAGGGCCA
GGCGGTGAAGGGCAATCAGCTGTTGCCCGTCTCACTGGTGAAAAGAAAAACCACCCTGGCGCCCAATACG
CAAACCGCCTCTCCCCGCGCGTTGGCCGATTCATTAATGCAGCTGGCACGACAGGTTTCCCGACTGGAAA
GCGGGCAGTGAGCGCAACGCAATTAATGTAAGTTAGCTCACTCATTAGGCACAATTCTCATGTTTGACAG
CTTATCATCGACTGCACGGTGCACCAATGCTTCTGGCGTCAGGCAGCCATCGGAAGCTGTGGTATGGCTG
TGCAGGTCGTAAATCACTGCATAATTCGTGTCGCTCAAGGCGCACTCCCGTTCTGGATAATGTTTTTTGC
GCCGACATCATAACGGTTCTGGCAAATATTCTGAAATGAGCTGTTGACAATTAATCATCGGCTCGTATAA
TGTGTGGAATTGTGAGCGGATAACAATTTCACACAGGAAACAGCCAGTCCGTTTAGGTGTTTTCACGAGC
ACTTCACCAACAAGGACCATAGATTATGAAAATCGAAGAACACCATCACCATCACCATTCCAGCGGTAAG
CTTATGTCCCCTATACTAGGTTATTGGAAAATTAAGGGCCTTGTGCAACCCACTCGACTTCTTTTGGAAT
ATCTTGAAGAAAAATATGAAGAGCATTTGTATGAGCGCGATGAAGGTGATAAATGGCGAAACAAAAAGTT
TGAATTGGGTTTGGAGTTTCCCAATCTTCCTTATTATATTGATGGTGATGTTAAATTAACACAGTCTATG
GCCATCATACGTTATATAGCTGACAAGCACAACATGTTGGGTGGTTGTCCAAAAGAGCGTGCAGAGATTT
CAATGCTTGAAGGAGCGGTTTTGGATATTAGATACGGTGTTTCGAGAATTGCATATAGTAAAGACTTTGA
AACTCTCAAAGTTGATTTTCTTAGCAAGCTACCTGAAATGCTGAAAATGTTCGAAGATCGTTTATGTCAT
AAAACATATTTAAATGGTGATCATGTAACCCATCCTGACTTCATGTTGTATGACGCTCTTGATGTTGTTT
TATACATGGACCCAATGTGCCTGGATGCGTTCCCAAAATTAGTTTGTTTTAAAAAACGTATTGAAGCTAT
CCCACAAATTGATAAGTACTTGAAATCCAGCAAGTATATAGCATGGCCTTTGCAGGGCTGGCAAGCCACG
TTTGGTGGTGGCGACCATCCTCCAAAATCGGATCTGGAAGTTCTGTTCCAGGGGCCCCTGTCCAGCGGTC
TGGTTCCGCGTGGTTCCGGTACCGCGGCCCAGCCGGCCATGGCCCAGGGCGCGCTGGGTCCATCTGAAGC
ATGTTGTGTTCGTGATGCAACCGAACCTGGTGCATTACGTATGGAAACCGGTGATCCGATTACCGTTATT
GAAGGTTCCAGCTCCTTTCATTCTCCGGATTCCACCATTTGGAAAGATCAGAACGGTCGTACCTTCAAAG
TTGGTTCCTTTCCAGCATCTGCTGTTACCCTGACCGATGCGGCCGCATA
[142 nt withheld, positions 2570-2711]
C
[98 nt withheld, positions 2713-2810]
AGTTTGTACTGGTGACGAAACTCAGTGTCTAGCTAGAGTGGC
[149 nt withheld, positions 2853-3001]
T
[41 nt withheld, positions 3003-3043]
T
[62 nt withheld, positions 3045-3106]
A
[35 nt withheld, positions 3108-3142]
CCTCCCTCAATCGGTTGAATGTCGCCCTTTTGTCTTTGGCGCTGGTAAACCATATGAA
[86 nt withheld, positions 3201-3286]
T
[54 nt withheld, positions 3288-3341]
CTAGCGCCGCCCTATACCTTGTCTGCCTCCCCGCGTTGCGTCGCGGTGCATGGAGCCGGGCCACCTCGAC
CTGAATGGAAGCCGGCGGCACCTCGCTAACGGATTCACCACTCCAAGAATTGGAGCCAATCAATTCTTGC
GGAGAACTGTGAATGCGCAAACCAACCCTTGGCAGAACATATCCATCGCGTCCGCCATCTCCAGCAGCCG
CACGCGGCGCATCTCGGGCAGCGTTGGGTCCTGGCCACGGGTGCGCATGATCGTGCTCCTGTCGTTGAGG
ACCCGGCTAGGCTGGCGGGGTTGCCTTACTGGTTAGCAGAATGAATCACCGATACGCGAGCGAACGTGAA
GCGACTGCTGCTGCAAAACGTCTGCGACCTGAGCAACAACATGAATGGTCTTCGGTTTCCGTGTTTCGTA
AAGTCTGGAAACGCGGAAGTCAGCGCCCTGCACCATTATGTTCCGGATCTGCATCGCAGGATGCTGCTGG
CTACCCTGTGGAACACCTACATCTGTATTAACGAAGCGCTGGCATTGACCCTGAGTGATTTTTCTCTGGT
CCCGCCGCATCCATACCGCCAGTTGTTTACCCTCACAACGTTCCAGTAACCGGGCATGTTCATCATCAGT
AACCCGTATCGTGAGCATCCTCTCTCGTTTCATCGGTATCATTACCCCCATGAACAGAAATCCCCCTTAC
ACGGAGGCATCAGTGACCAAACAGGAAAAAACCGCCCTTAACATGGCCCGCTTTATCAGAAGCCAGACAT
TAACGCTTCTGGAGAAACTCAACGAGCTGGACGCGGATGAACAGGCAGACATCTGTGAATCGCTTCACGA
CCACGCTGATGAGCTTTACCGCAGGATCCGCGAAATTGTAAGCGTTAATATTTTGTTAAAATTCGCGTTA
AATTTTTGTTAAATCAGCTCATTTTTTAACCAATAGGCCGAAATCGGCAAAATCCCTTATAAATCAAAAG
AATAGACCGAGATAGGGT
[37 nt withheld, positions 4340-4376]
AAAGAACGTGGACTCCAACGTCAAAGG
[49 nt withheld, positions 4404-4452]
T
[91 nt withheld, positions 4454-4544]
G
[124 nt withheld, positions 4546-4669]
CGCGGATCCTGCCTCGCGCGTTTCGGTGATGACGGTGAAAACCTCTGACACATGCAGCTCCCGGAGACGG
TCACAGCTTGTCTGTAAGCGGATGCCGGGAGCAGACAAGCCCGTCAGGGCGCGTCAGCGGGTGTTGGCGG
GTGTCGGGGCGCAGCCATGACCCAGTCACGTAGCGATAGCGGAGTGTATACTGGCTTAACTATGCGGCAT
CAGAGCAGATTGTACTGAGAGTGCACCATATGCGGTGTGAAATACCGCACAGATGCGTAAGGAGAAAATA
CCGCATCAGGCGCTCTTCCGCTTCCTCGCTCACTGACTCGCTGCGCTCGGTCGTTCGGCTGCGGCGAGCG
GTATCAGCTCACTCAAAGGCGGTAATACGGTTATCCACAGAATCAGGGGATAACGCAGGAAAGAACATGT
GAGCAAAAGGCCAGCAAAAGGCCAGGAACCGTAAAAAGGCCGCGTTGCTGGCGTTTTTCCATAGGCTCCG
CCCCCCTGACGAGCATCACAAAAATCGACGCTCAAGTCAGAGGTGGCGAAACCCGACAGGACTATAAAGA
TACCAGGGTTTCCCCCTGGAAGCTCCCTCGTGCGCTCTCCTGTTCCGACCCTGCCGCTTACCGGATACCT
GTCCGCCTTTCTCCCTTCGGGAAGCGTGGCGCTTTCTCATAGCTCACGCTGTAGGTATCTCAGTTCGGTG
TAGGTCGTTCGCTCCAAGCTGGGCTGTGTGCACGAACCCCCCGTTCAGCCCGACCGCTGCGCCTTATCCG
GTAACTATCGTCTTGAGTCCAACCCGGTAAGACACGACTTATCGCCACTGGCAGCAGCCACTGGTAACAG
GATTAGCAGAGCGAGGTATGTAGGCGGTGCTACAGAGTTCTTGAAGTGGTGGCCTAACTACGGCTACACT
AGAAGGACAGTATTTGGTATCTGCGCTCTGCTGAAGCCAGTTACCTTCGGAAAAAGAGTTGGTAGCTCTT
GATCCGGCAAACAAACCACCGCTGGTAGCGGTGGTTTTTTTGTTTGCAAGCAGCAGATTACGCGCAGAAA
AAAAGGATCTCAAGAAGATCCTTTGATCTTTTCTACGGGGTCTGACGCTCAGTGGAACGAAAACTCACGT
TAAGGGATTTTGGTCATGAGATTATCAAAAAGGATCTTCACCTAGATCCTTTTAAATTAAAAATGAAGTT
TTAAATCAATCTAAAGTATATATGAGTAAACTTGGTCTGACAGTTACCAATGCTTAATCAGTGAGGCACC
TATCTCAGCGATCTGTCTATTTCGTTCATCCATAGTTGCCTGACTCCCCGTCGTGTAGATAACTACGATA
CGGGAGGGCTTACCATCTGGCCCCAGTGCTGCAATGATACCGCGAGACCCACGCTCACCGGCTCCAGATT
TATCAGCAATAAACCAGCCAGCCGGAAGGGCCGAGCGCAGAAGTGGTCCTGCAACTTTATCCGCCTCCAT
CCAGTCTATTAATTGTTGCCGGGAAGCTAGAGTAAGTAGTTCGCCAGTTAATAGTTTGCGCAACGTTGTT
GCCATTGCTGCAGGCATCGTGGTGTCACGCTCGTCGTTTGGTATGGCTTCATTCAGCTCCGGTTCCCAAC
GATCAAGGCGAGTTACATGATCCCCCATATTGTGCAAAAAAGCGGTTAGCTCCTTCGGTCCTCCGATCGT
TGTCAGAAGTAAGTTGGCCGCAGTGTTATCACTCATGGTTATGGCAGCACTGCATAATTCTCTTACTGTC
ATGCCATCCGTAAGATGCTTTTCTGTGACTGGTGAGTACTCAACCAAGTCATTCTGAGAATAGTGTATGC
GGCGACCGAGTTGCTCTTGCCCGGCGTCAACACGGGATAATACCGCGCCACATAGCAGAACTTTAAAAGT
GCTCATCATTGGAAAACGTTCTTCGGGGCGAAAACTCTCAAGGATCTTACCGCTGTTGAGATCCAGTTCG
ATGTAACCCACTCGTGCACCCAACTGATCTTCAGCATCTTTTACTTTCACCAGCGTTTCTGGGTGAGCAA
AAACAGGAAGGCAAAATGCCGCAAAAAAGGGAATAAGGGCGACACGGAAATGTTGAATACTCATACTCTT
CCTTTTTCAATATTATTGAAGCATTTATCAGGGTTATTGTCTCATGAGCGGATACATATTTGAATGTATT
TAGAAAAATAAACAAATAGGGGTTCCGCGCACATTTCCCCGAAAAGTGCCACCTGACGTCTAAGAAACCA
TTATTATCATGACATTAACCTATAAAA
Features (pLannotate 1.2.2; 21 found; start..end, strand, type, name):
     41..118     +  promoter       lacIq promoter: lacI (mutant); In the lacIq allele, a single base change in the promoter boosts expression of the lacI gene about 10-fold.
    119..1201    +  CDS            lacI: lac repressor; lacI; The lac repressor binds to the lac operator to inhibit transcription in E. coli. This inhibition can be relieved by adding lactose or isopropyl-β-D-thiogalactopyranoside (IPTG).
   1214..1235    +  protein_bind   CAP binding site: CAP binding activates transcription in the presence of cAMP. E. coli catabolite activator protein
   1254..1271    +  promoter       tet promoter (fragment): E. coli promoter for tetracycline efflux protein gene
   1444..1472    +  promoter       tac promoter: strong E. coli promoter; hybrid between the trp and lac UV5 promoters
   1480..1496    +  protein_bind   lac operator: The lac repressor binds to the lac operator to inhibit transcription in E. coli. This inhibition can be relieved by adding lactose or isopropyl-β-D-thiogalactopyranoside (IPTG). lac repressor encoded by lacI
   1581..1598    +  CDS            6xHis: 6xHis affinity tag
   1614..2267    +  CDS            GST26_SCHJA: Experimental evidence at protein level: Swiss-Prot protein existence level 1. GST isoenzymes appear to play a central role in the parasite detoxification system. Other functions are also suspected including a role in increasing the solubility of haematin in the parasite gut. From Schistosoma japonicum (Blood fluke).
   2367..2561    +  CDS            TNK1 (fragment): TNK1_HUMAN - Experimental evidence at protein level: Swiss-Prot protein existence level 1. Involved in negative regulation of cell growth. Has tumor suppressor properties. Plays a negative regulatory role in the Ras-MAPK pathway. May function in signaling pathways utilized broadly during fetal development and more selectively in adult tissues and in cells of the lymphohematopoietic system. Could specifically be involved in phospholipid signal transduction. From Homo sapiens (Human).
   2574..2621    +  terminator     fd terminator (sequence withheld): central terminator from bacteriophage fd (Otsuka and Kunisawa, 1982)
   2626..2838    +  CDS            M13 gene III (fragment) (sequence partly withheld): pIII; III; minor coat protein
   2853..3323    +  CDS            M13 gene III (fragment) (sequence partly withheld): pIII; III; minor coat protein
   3345..3415    +  CDS            TcR (fragment): tetracycline efflux protein; tet; confers resistance to tetracycline
   3657..4037    -  CDS            YPB1_ECOLX: Protein predicted: Swiss-Prot protein existence level 4. From Escherichia coli.
   4054..4205    +  CDS            rop (fragment): Rop protein, which maintains plasmids at low copy number; rop
   4241..4669    -  rep_origin     f1 ori (sequence partly withheld): f1 bacteriophage origin of replication; arrow indicates direction of (+) strand synthesis
   4678..4717    +  CDS            rop (fragment): Rop protein, which maintains plasmids at low copy number; rop
   4819..4959    +  misc_feature   bom: basis of mobility region from pBR322
   5145..5732    -  rep_origin     ori: high-copy-number ColE1/pMB1/pBR322/pUC origin of replication
   5906..6763    -  CDS            bla: BLAT_ECOLX - Experimental evidence at protein level: Swiss-Prot protein existence level 1. TEM-type are the most prevalent beta-lactamases in enterobacteria; they hydrolyze the beta-lactam bond in susceptible beta-lactam antibiotics, thus conferring resistance to penicillins and cephalosporins. TEM-3 and TEM-4 are capable of hydrolyzing cefotaxime and ceftazidime. TEM-5 is capable of hydrolyzing ceftazidime. TEM-6 is capable of hydrolyzing ceftazidime and aztreonam. TEM-8/CAZ-2, TEM- 16/CAZ-7 and TEM-24/CAZ-6 are markedly active against ceftazidime. IRT- 4 shows resistance to beta-lactamase in
   6764..6868    -  promoter       AmpR promoter: bla
