[The description below was written by a language model from this plasmid's Addgene catalogue record and pLannotate feature annotations shown in this document.]
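Description:
pHH0103_TNK1-1/1-SV3/3 is a bacterial expression plasmid of about 6.9 kb, built on the pHH0103 backbone, for producing and purifying an SH3 domain from the human non-receptor tyrosine kinase TNK1. It is one member of a collection of human SH3 domain constructs made for a family-wide study of binding specificities. The plasmid is maintained in E. coli through a ColE1/pBR322-type origin with the adjacent bom region. Selection is by ampicillin resistance, conferred by the TEM beta-lactamase gene and its own promoter. The catalogue lists it as low copy. An f1 phage origin is also present; it interrupts the rop gene, which survives only as fragments.

The expression cassette is driven by the tac promoter with a downstream lac operator. The plasmid carries lacI under the lacIq promoter, so transcription is repressed until it is induced with IPTG. The reading frame begins with a 6xHis tag and continues with Schistosoma japonicum glutathione S-transferase, followed by the TNK1 fragment. This insert is recorded as 245 bp and was cloned between SfiI and NotI sites. The product should therefore be an N-terminally His- and GST-tagged SH3 domain, which allows affinity purification by either tag and suits GST-fusion binding assays.

An fd phage terminator lies directly after the insert. Beyond it are two fragments of M13 gene III, along with remnants of the tetracycline resistance gene and its promoter. These elements, like the f1 origin, suggest the backbone descends from a phage-display phagemid. The record assigns them no role in this construct, and their position after the terminator suggests that the gene III fragments are not part of the expressed fusion.
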