Addgene plasmid #91451: pHH0103_TNK1-1/1-SV3/3
Purpose: Protein expression and purification of human SH3 domain construct TNK1-1/1-SV3/3
Depositing lab: Sachdev Sidhu. Depositing organization: University of Toronto. Publication: Comprehensive Analysis of the Human SH3 Domain Family Reveals a Wide Variety of Non-canonical Specificities. Teyra J, Huang H, Jain S, Guan X, Dong A, Liu Y, Tempel W, Min J, Tong Y, Kim PM, Bader GD, Sidhu SS. Structure. 2017 Oct 3;25(10):1598-1610.e3. doi: 10.1016/j.str.2017.07.017. Epub 2017 Sep 7. PubMed 28890361.
Backbone
  Vector backbone: pHH0103
  Vector type: Bacterial Expression
Growth in bacteria
  Bacterial resistance: Ampicillin, 100 μg/mL
  Growth temperature: 37°C
  Growth strain: DH5alpha
  Copy number: Low Copy
Gene/Insert
  Gene/Insert name: TNK1-1/1-SV3/3
  Species: H. sapiens (human)
  Insert size (bp): 245
  Entrez Gene: TNK1 (a.k.a. MGC46193)
  Cloning method: Restriction Enzyme; 5′ cloning site Sfi1 (unknown if destroyed); 3′ cloning site Not1 (unknown if destroyed)
Terms and licenses: Academic/Nonprofit Terms; Industry Terms: Not Available to Industry
How to cite: pHH0103_TNK1-1/1-SV3/3 was a gift from Sachdev Sidhu (Addgene plasmid # 91451 ; http://n2t.net/addgene:91451 ; RRID:Addgene_91451)
