>Addgene plasmid #91451 | pHH0103_TNK1-1/1-SV3/3 | depositor partial sequence | sequence record 175939 | insert sequence
GGTACCGAATTCGGATCCGCGCGCTGGGTCCATCTGAAGCATGTTGTGTTCGTGATGCAACCGAACCTGG
TGCATTACGTATGGAAACCGGTGATCCGATTACCGTTATTGAAGGTTCCAGCTCCTTTCATTCTCCGGAT
TCCACCATTTGGAAAGATCAGAACGGTCGTACCTTCAAAGTTGGTTCCTTTCCAGCATCTGCTGTTACCC
TGACCGATGCGGCCGCTAGCTAAGTCGACGAGCTC
